>Addgene plasmid #207940 | pKD003 | addgene full sequence | sequence record 415036 | Addgene NGS Result
TAACGAATTACCATGGCACCTGCTGCAACCTCGACGAGTCAGTAATAAACGGCGTCAAAGTGGTTGCAGC
CGGCACACACGAGTCGTGTTTATCAACTCAAAGCACAAATACTTTTCCTCAACCTAAAAATAAGGCAATT
AGCCAAAAACAACTTTGCGTGTAAACAACGCTCAATACACGTGTCATTTTATTATTAGCTATTGCTTCAC
CGCCTTAGCTTTCTCGTGACCTAGTCGTCCTCGTCTTTTCTTCTTCTTCTTCTATAAAACAATACCCAAA
GAGCTCTTCTTCTTCACAATTCAGATTTCAATTTCTCAAAATCTTAAAAACTTTCTCTCAATTCTCTCTA
CCGTGATCAAGGTAAATTTCTGTGTTCCTTATTCTCTCAAAATCTTCGATTTTGTTTTCGTTCGATCCCA
ATTTCGTATATGTTCTTTGGTTTAGATTCTGTTAATCTTAGATCGAAGACGATTTTCTGGGTTTGATCGT
TAGATATCATCTTAATTCTCGATTAGGGTTTCATAGATATCATCCGATTTGTTCAAATAATTTGAGTTTT
GTCGAATAATTACTCTTCGATTTGTGATTTCTATCTAGATCTGGTGTTAGTTTCTAGTTTGTGCGATCGA
ATTTGTAGATTAATCTGAGTTTTTCTGATTAACAAACAATGGCACCAAAAGCCGGAAAGAAACCAGCAGA
GAAAAAGCCCGCAGAGAAAGCTCCAGCAGAAGAAGAGAAAGTAGCCGAAAAAGCACCAGCAGAGAAGAAA
CCAAAAGCCGGAAAAAAACTACCAAAAGAAGCAGTCACCGGAGGAGTCGAGAAGAAGAAGAAACGAGTCA
AGAAAAGCACAGAGACATACAAGATCTACATCTTCAAGGTGTTGAAACAAGTTCATCCAGATATTGGAAT
CTCAAGTAAAGCTATGGGGATTATGAACAGTTTTATCAATGATATATTCGAGAAACTTGCGCAAGAAGCT
TCAAAATTAGCTAGGTATAATAAGAAACCTACGATTACTTCTAGGGAGATTCAGACAGCTGTTAGACTAG
TGTTACCTGGTGAACTTGCTAAGCATGCTGTTTCTGAAGGAACTAAGGCTGTTACTAAGTTTACTAGCTC
TTCAGGTTCGACAGCCGCTAGTGCGTCTGCATCAGGGAGTGGTTCCGGAAGCGGCTCTGGATCGGGCTCA
GGGAGTGGTTCCGGCAGCGGCTCTGGATCGGCGGCCGCTGCAGGCTCCGCTGCTGCTTCAGGTTCTGGCT
CCGGATCTGGCTCAGGTAGTGGGTCCGGATCAGGATCAGGTTCGGGTTCAGGGTCCGGATCTGGTTCCGG
CTCTTCAAGTTCAGGTGCTAGCGGTGGCAGCGGTGGCACTAGTGGTGGAGGCGGATCCATGGTGAGCAAG
GGCGAGGAGCTGTTCACCGGGGTGGTGCCCATCCTGGTCGAGCTGGACGGCGACGTAAACGGCCACAAGT
TCAGCGTGTCCGGCGAGGGCGAGGGCGATGCCACCTACGGCAAGCTGACCCTGAAGCTGATCTGCACCAC
CGGCAAGCTGCCCGTGCCCTGGCCCACCCTCGTGACCACCCTGGGCTACGGCCTGCAGTGCTTCGCCCGC
TACCCCGACCACATGAAGCAGCACGACTTCTTCAAGTCCGCCATGCCCGAAGGCTACGTCCAGGAGCGCA
CCATCTTCTTCAAGGACGACGGCAACTACAAGACCCGCGCCGAGGTGAAGTTCGAGGGCGACACCCTGGT
GAACCGCATCGAGCTGAAGGGCATCGACTTCAAGGAGGACGGCAACATCCTGGGGCACAAGCTGGAGTAC
AACTACAACAGCCACAACGTCTATATCACCGCCGACAAGCAGAAGAACGGCATCAAGGCCAACTTCAAGA
TCCGCCACAACATCGAGGACGGCGGCGTGCAGCTCGCCGACCACTACCAGCAGAACACCCCCATCGGCGA
CGGCCCCGTGCTGCTGCCCGACAACCACTACCTGAGCTACCAGTCCAAGCTGAGCAAAGACCCCAACGAG
AAGCGCGATCACATGGTCCTGCTGGAGTTCGTGACCGCCGCCGGGATCACTCTCGGCATGGACGAGCTGT
ACAAGTAGCTGCGAGCTCATATGAAGATGAAGATGAAATATTTGGTGTGTCAAATAAATAGCTTGTGTGC
TTAAGTTTGTGTTTTTTTCTTGGCTTGTTGTGTTATGAATTTGTGGCTTTTTCTAATATTAAATGAATGT
AAGATCTCATTATAATGAATAAACAAATGTTTCTATAATCCATTGTGAATGTTTTGTTGGATCTCTTCTG
CAGCATATAACTACTGTATGTGCTATGGTATGGACTATGGAATATGATTAAAGATAAGGAATTCACTACT
TCAAGTGTATGTAGGTATAGTAACATGAACAAGAACAGACTCAAGTACAAGATCGCATACGAAAATGGAA
ATGGCAATGTCACTTCCACATAATCAAACACGAATCCTCATATCAACAAGGCCTGAGATTCTAACTAGCT
CATAACAACTTAGCCAATAGTTACTTGAGACTACCAAATGTATGTAGAACTAAAGACTAAGGGACAGAGA
GTTCGTCTAAACAGGTGAATCTAGTCGTTGTTATCTAATAAACAATTCAGCCCCAAATGCAGAACACACA
TAGAGCTCTCTATTGATTCAAATTACGATCTGATACTGATAACGTCTAGATTTTTAGGGTTAAAGCAATC
AATCACCTGACGATTCAAGGTGGTTGGATCATGACGATTCCAGAAAACATCAAGCAAGCTCTCAAAGCTA
CACTCTTTGGGATCATACTGAACTCTAACAACCTCGTTATGTCCCGTAGTGCCAGTACAGACATCCTCGT
AACTCGGATTGTGCACGATGCCATGGCTATACCCAACCTCGGTCTTGGTCACACCAGGAACTCTCTGGTA
AGCTAGCTCCACTCCCCAGAAACAACCGGCGCCAAATTGCGCGAATTGCTGACCTGAAGACGGAACATCA
TCGTCGGGTCCTTGGGCGATTGCGGCGGAAGATGGGTCAGCTTGGGCTTGAGGACCAGACCCGAATCCGA
GTCTGTTGAAAAGGTTGTTCATTGGGGATTTGTATACGGAGATTGGTCGTCGAGAGGTTTGAGGGAAAGG
ACAAATGGGTTTGGCTCTGGAGAAAGAGAGTGCGGCTTTAGAGAGAGAATTGAGAGGTTTAGAGAGAGAT
GCGGCGGCGATGAGCGGAGGAGAGACGACGAGGACCTGCATTATCAAAGCAGTGACGTGGTGAAATTTGG
AACTTTTAAGAGGCAGATAGATTTATTATTTGTATCCATTTTCTTCATTGTTCTAGAATGTCGCGGAACA
AATTTTAAAACTAAATCCTAAATTTTTCTAATTTTGTTGCCAATAGTGGATATGTGGGCCGTATAGAAGG
AATCTATTGAAGGCCCAAACCCATACTGACGAGCCCAAAGGTTCGTTTTGCGTTTTATGTTTCGGTTCGA
TGCCAACGCCACATTCTGAGCTAGGCAAAAAACAAACGTGTCTTTGAATAGACTCCTCTCGTTAACACAT
GCAGCGGCTGCATGGTGACGCCATTAACACGTGGCCTACAATTGCATGATGTCTCCATTGACACGTGACT
TCTCGTCTCCTTTCTTAATATATCTAACAAACACTCCTACCTCTTCCAAAATATATACACATCTTTTTGA
TCAATCTCTCATTCAAAATCTCATTCTCTCTAGTAAACAAGAACAAAAAAATGGCGGATACAGCTAGAGG
AACCCATCACGATATCATCGGCAGGGACCAGTACCCGATGATGGGCCGAGATCGAGATCAGTACCAGATG
TCCGGACGAGGATCTGACTACTCCAAGTCTAGGCAGATTGCTAAAGCTGCAACTGCTGTCACAGCTGGTG
GTTCCCTCCTTGTTCTCTCCAGCCTTACCCTTGTTGGAACTGTCATAGCTTTGACTGTTGCAACACCTCT
GCTCGTTATCTTCAGCCCAATCCTTGTCCCGGCTCTCATCACAGTTGCACTCCTCATCACCGGTTTTCTT
TCCTCTGGAGGGTTTGGCATTGCCGCTATAACCGTTTTCTCTTGGATTTACAAGTAAGCACACATTTATC
ATCTTACTTCATAATTTTGTGCAATATGTGCATGCATGTGTTGAGCCAGTAGCTTTGGATCAATTTTTTT
GGTCGAATAACAAATGTAACAATAAGAAATTGCAAATTCTAGGGAACATTTGGTTAACTAAATACGAAAT
TTGACCTAGCTAGCTTGAATGTGTCTGTGTATATCATCTATATAGGTAAAATGCTTGGTATGATACCTAT
TGATTGTGAATAGGTACGCAACGGGAGAGCACCCACAGGGATCAGACAAGTTGGACAGTGCAAGGATGAA
GTTGGGAAGCAAAGCTCAGGATCTGAAAGACAGAGCTCAGTACTACGGACAGCAACATACTGGTGGGGAA
CATGACCGTGACCGTACTCGTGGTGGCCAGCACACTACTATGTTGAGCAAGGGCGAGGAGGATAACATGG
CCATCATCAAGGAGTTCATGCGCTTCAAGGTGCACATGGAGGGCTCCGTGAACGGCCACGAGTTCGAGAT
CGAGGGCGAGGGCGAGGGCCGCCCCTACGAGGGCACCCAGACCGCCAAGCTGAAGGTGACCAAGGGTGGC
CCCCTGCCCTTCGCCTGGGACATCCTGTCCCCTCAGTTCATGTACGGCTCCAAGGCCTACGTGAAGCACC
CCGCCGACATCCCCGACTACTTGAAGCTGTCCTTCCCCGAGGGCTTCAAGTGGGAGCGCGTGATGAACTT
CGAGGACGGCGGCGTGGTGACCGTGACCCAGGACTCCTCCCTGCAGGACGGCGAGTTCATCTACAAGGTG
AAGCTGCGCGGCACCAACTTCCCCTCCGACGGCCCCGTAATGCAGAAGAAGACCATGGGCTGGGAGGCCT
CCTCCGAGCGGATGTACCCCGAGGACGGCGCCCTGAAGGGCGAGATCAAGCAGAGGCTGAAGCTGAAGGA
CGGCGGCCACTACGACGCTGAGGTCAAGACCACCTACAAGGCCAAGAAGCCCGTGCAGCTGCCCGGCGCC
TACAACGTCAACATCAAGTTGGACATCACCTCCCACAACGAGGACTACACCATCGTGGAACAGTACGAAC
GCGCCGAGGGCCGCCACTCCACCGGCGGCATGGACGAGCTGTACAAGCATATGTGAGTATCTAGAGTCAA
GCAGATCGTTCAAACATTTGGCAATAAAGTTTCTTAAGATTGAATCCTGTTGCCGGTCTTGCGATGATTA
TCATATAATTTCTGTTGAATTACGTTAAGCATGTAATAATTAACATGTAATGCATGACGTTATTTATGAG
ATGGGTTTTTATGATTAGAGTCCCGCAATTATACATTTAATACGCGATAGAAAACAAAATATAGCGCGCA
AACTAGGATAAAGTATGTCATATGGCAGGTGCTCGAGCAATTCTGACAGGATATATTGGCGGGTAAACCT
AAGAGAAAAGAGCGTTTATTAGAATAATCGGATATTTAAAAGGGCGTGAAAAGGTTTATCCGTTCGTCCA
TTTGTATGTGCATGCCAACCACAGGGTTCCCCTCGGGATCAAAGTACTTTGATCCAACCCCTCCGCTGCT
ATAGTGCAGTCGGCTTCTGACGTTCAGTGCAGCCGTCATCTGAAAACGACATGTCGCACAAGTCCTAAGT
TACGCGACAGGCTGCCGCCCTGCCCTTTTCCTGGCGTTTTCTTGTCGCGTGTTTTAGTCGCATAAAGTAG
AATACTTGCGACTAGAACCGGAGACATTACGCCATGAACAAGAGCGCCGCCGCTGGCCTGCTGGGCTATG
CCCGCGTCAGCACCGACGACCAGGACTTGACCAACCAACGGGCCGAACTGCACGCGGCCGGCTGCACCAA
GCTGTTTTCCGAGAAGATCACCGGCACCAGGCGCGACCGCCCGGAGCTGGCCAGGATGCTTGACCACCTA
CGCCCTGGCGACGTTGTGACAGTGACCAGGCTAGACCGCCTGGCCCGCAGCACCCGCGACCTACTGGACA
TTGCCGAGCGCATCCAGGAGGCCGGCGCGGGCCTGCGTAGCCTGGCAGAGCCGTGGGCCGACACCACCAC
GCCGGCCGGCCGCATGGTGTTGACCGTGTTCGCCGGCATTGCCGAGTTCGAGCGTTCCCTAATCATCGAC
CGCACCCGGAGCGGGCGCGAGGCCGCCAAGGCCCGAGGCGTGAAGTTTGGCCCCCGCCCTACCCTCACCC
CGGCACAGATCGCGCACGCCCGCGAGCTGATCGACCAGGAAGGCCGCACCGTGAAAGAGGCGGCTGCACT
GCTTGGCGTGCATCGCTCGACCCTGTACCGCGCACTTGAGCGCAGCGAGGAAGTGACGCCCACCGAGGCC
AGGCGGCGCGGTGCCTTCCGTGAGGACGCATTGACCGAGGCCGACGCCCTGGCGGCCGCCGAGAATGAAC
GCCAAGAGGAACAAGCATGAAACCGCACCAGGACGGCCAGGACGAACCGTTTTTCATTACCGAAGAGATC
GAGGCGGAGATGATCGCGGCCGGGTACGTGTTCGAGCCGCCCGCGCACCTCTCAACCGTGCGGCTGCATG
AAATCCTGGCCGGTTTGTCTGATGCCAAGCTGGCGGCCTGGCCGGCCAGCTTGGCCGCTGAAGAAACCGA
GCGCCGCCGTCTAAAAAGGTGATGTGTATTTGAGTAAAACAGCTTGCGTCATGCGGTCGCTGCGTATATG
ATGCGATGAGTAAATAAACAAATACGCAAGGGGAACGCATGAAGGTTATCGCTGTACTTAACCAGAAAGG
CGGGTCAGGCAAGACGACCATCGCAACCCATCTAGCCCGCGCCCTGCAACTCGCCGGGGCCGATGTTCTG
TTAGTCGATTCCGATCCCCAGGGCAGTGCCCGCGATTGGGCGGCCGTGCGGGAAGATCAACCGCTAACCG
TTGTCGGCATCGACCGCCCGACGATTGACCGCGACGTGAAGGCCATCGGCCGGCGCGACTTCGTAGTGAT
CGACGGAGCGCCCCAGGCGGCGGACTTGGCTGTGTCCGCGATCAAGGCAGCCGACTTCGTGCTGATTCCG
GTGCAGCCAAGCCCTTACGACATATGGGCCACCGCCGACCTGGTGGAGCTGGTTAAGCAGCGCATTGAGG
TCACGGATGGAAGGCTACAAGCGGCCTTTGTCGTGTCGCGGGCGATCAAAGGCACGCGCATCGGCGGTGA
GGTTGCCGAGGCGCTGGCCGGGTACGAGCTGCCCATTCTTGAGTCCCGTATCACGCAGCGCGTGAGCTAC
CCAGGCACTGCCGCCGCCGGCACAACCGTTCTTGAATCAGAACCCGAGGGCGACGCTGCCCGCGAGGTCC
AGGCGCTGGCCGCTGAAATTAAATCAAAACTCATTTGAGTTAATGAGGTAAAGAGAAAATGAGCAAAAGC
ACAAACACGCTAAGTGCCGGCCGTCCGAGCGCACGCAGCAGCAAGGCTGCAACGTTGGCCAGCCTGGCAG
ACACGCCAGCCATGAAGCGGGTCAACTTTCAGTTGCCGGCGGAGGATCACACCAAGCTGAAGATGTACGC
GGTACGCCAAGGCAAGACCATTACCGAGCTGCTATCTGAATACATCGCGCAGCTACCAGAGTAAATGAGC
AAATGAATAAATGAGTAGATGAATTTTAGCGGCTAAAGGAGGCGGCATGGAAAATCAAGAACAACCAGGC
ACCGACGCCGTGGAATGCCCCATGTGTGGAGGAACGGGCGGTTGGCCAGGCGTAAGCGGCTGGGTTGCCT
GCCGGCCCTGCAATGGCACTGGAACCCCCAAGCCCGAGGAATCGGCGTGAGCGGTCGCAAACCATCCGGC
CCGGTACAAATCGGCGCGGCGCTGGGTGATGACCTGGTGGAGAAGTTGAAGGCCGCGCAGGCCGCCCAGC
GGCAACGCATCGAGGCAGAAGCACGCCCCGGTGAATCGTGGCAAGCGGCCGCTGATCGAATCCGCAAAGA
ATCCCGGCAACCGCCGGCAGCCGGTGCGCCGTCGATTAGGAAGCCGCCCAAGGGCGACGAGCAACCAGAT
TTTTTCGTTCCGATGCTCTATGACGTGGGCACCCGCGATAGTCGCAGCATCATGGACGTGGCCGTTTTCC
GTCTGTCGAAGCGTGACCGACGAGCTGGCGAGGTGATCCGCTACGAGCTTCCAGACGGGCACGTAGAGGT
TTCCGCAGGGCCGGCCGGCATGGCCAGTGTGTGGGATTACGACCTGGTACTGATGGCGGTTTCCCATCTA
ACCGAATCCATGAACCGATACCGGGAAGGGAAGGGAGACAAGCCCGGCCGCGTGTTCCGTCCACACGTTG
CGGACGTACTCAAGTTCTGCCGGCGAGCCGATGGCGGAAAGCAGAAAGACGACCTGGTAGAAACCTGCAT
TCGGTTAAACACCACGCACGTTGCCATGCAGCGTACGAAGAAGGCCAAGAACGGCCGCCTGGTGACGGTA
TCCGAGGGTGAAGCCTTGATTAGCCGCTACAAGATCGTAAAGAGCGAAACCGGGCGGCCGGAGTACATCG
AGATCGAGCTAGCTGATTGGATGTACCGCGAGATCACAGAAGGCAAGAACCCGGACGTGCTGACGGTTCA
CCCCGATTACTTTTTGATCGATCCCGGCATCGGCCGTTTTCTCTACCGCCTGGCACGCCGCGCCGCAGGC
AAGGCAGAAGCCAGATGGTTGTTCAAGACGATCTACGAACGCAGTGGCAGCGCCGGAGAGTTCAAGAAGT
TCTGTTTCACCGTGCGCAAGCTGATCGGGTCAAATGACCTGCCGGAGTACGATTTGAAGGAGGAGGCGGG
GCAGGCTGGCCCGATCCTAGTCATGCGCTACCGCAACCTGATCGAGGGCGAAGCATCCGCCGGTTCCTAA
TGTACGGAGCAGATGCTAGGGCAAATTGCCCTAGCAGGGGAAAAAGGTCGAAAAGGACTCTTTCCTGTGG
ATAGCACGTACATTGGGAACCCAAAGCCGTACATTGGGAACCGGAACCCGTACATTGGGAACCCAAAGCC
GTACATTGGGAACCGGTCACACATGTAAGTGACTGATATAAAAGAGAAAAAAGGCGATTTTTCCGCCTAA
AACTCTTTAAAACTTATTAAAACTCTTAAAACCCGCCTGGCCTGTGCATAACTGTCTGGCCAGCGCACAG
CCGAAGAGCTGCAAAAAGCGCCTACCCTTCGGTCGCTGCGCTCCCTACGCCCCGCCGCTTCGCGTCGGCC
TATCGCGGCCGCTGGCCGCTCAAAAATGGCTGGCCTACGGCCAGGCAATCTACCAGGGCGCGGACAAGCC
GCGCCGTCGCCACTCGACCGCCGGCGCCCACATCAAGGCACCCTGCCTCGCGCGTTTCGGTGATGACGGT
GAAAACCTCTGACACATGCAGCTCCCGGTGACGGTCACAGCTTGTCTGTAAGCGGATGCCGGGAGCAGAC
AAGCCCGTCAGGGCGCGTCAGCGGGTGTTGGCGGGTGTCGGGGCGCAGCCATGACCCAGTCACGTAGCGA
TAGCGGAGTGTATACTGGCTTAACTATGCGGCATCAGAGCAGATTGTACTGAGAGTGCACCATATGCGGT
GTGAAATACCGCACAGATGCGTAAGGAGAAAATACCGCATCAGGCGCTCTTCCGCTTCCTCGCTCACTGA
CTCGCTGCGCTCGGTCGTTCGGCTGCGGCGAGCGGTATCAGCTCACTCAAAGGCGGTAATACGGTTATCC
ACAGAATCAGGGGATAACGCAGGAAAGAACATGTGAGCAAAAGGCCAGCAAAAGGCCAGGAACCGTAAAA
AGGCCGCGTTGCTGGCGTTTTTCCATAGGCTCCGCCCCCCTGACGAGCATCACAAAAATCGACGCTCAAG
TCAGAGGTGGCGAAACCCGACAGGACTATAAAGATACCAGGCGTTTCCCCCTGGAAGCTCCCTCGTGCGC
TCTCCTGTTCCGACCCTGCCGCTTACCGGATACCTGTCCGCCTTTCTCCCTTCGGGAAGCGTGGCGCTTT
CTCATAGCTCACGCTGTAGGTATCTCAGTTCGGTGTAGGTCGTTCGCTCCAAGCTGGGCTGTGTGCACGA
ACCCCCCGTTCAGCCCGACCGCTGCGCCTTATCCGGTAACTATCGTCTTGAGTCCAACCCGGTAAGACAC
GACTTATCGCCACTGGCAGCAGCCACTGGTAACAGGATTAGCAGAGCGAGGTATGTAGGCGGTGCTACAG
AGTTCTTGAAGTGGTGGCCTAACTACGGCTACACTAGAAGGACAGTATTTGGTATCTGCGCTCTGCTGAA
GCCAGTTACCTTCGGAAAAAGAGTTGGTAGCTCTTGATCCGGCAAACAAACCACCGCTGGTAGCGGTGGT
TTTTTTGTTTGCAAGCAGCAGATTACGCGCAGAAAAAAAGGATCTCAAGAAGATCCTTTGATCTTTTCTA
CGGGGTCTGACGCTCAGTGGAACGAAAACTCACGTTAAGGGATTTTGGTCATGCATTCTAGGTGATTAGA
AAAACTCATCGAGCATCAAATGAAACTGCAATTTATTCATATCAGGATTATCAATACCATATTTTTGAAA
AAGCCGTTTCTGTAATGAAGGAGAAAACTCACCGAGGCAGTTCCATAGGATGGCAAGATCCTGGTATCGG
TCTGCGATTCCGACTCGTCCAACATCAATACAACCTATTAATTTCCCCTCGTCAAAAATAAGGTTATCAA
GTGAGAAATCACCATGAGTGACGACTGAATCCGGTGAGAATGGCAAAAGTTTATGCATTTCTTTCCAGAC
TTGTTCAACAGGCCAGCCATTACGCTCGTCATCAAAATCACTCGCATCAACCAAACCGTTATTCATTCGT
GATTGCGCCTGAGCGAGTCGAAATACGCGATCGCTGTTAAAAGGACAATTACAAACAGGAATCGAATGCA
ACCGGCGCAGGAACACTGCCAGCGCATCAACAATATTTTCACCTGAATCAGGATATTCTTCTAATACCTG
GAATGCTGTTTTCCCTGGGATCGCAGTGGTGAGTAACCATGCATCATCAGGAGTACGGATAAAATGCTTG
ATGGTCGGAAGAGGCATAAATTCCGTCAGCCAGTTTAGTCTGACCATCTCATCTGTAACATCATTGGCAA
CGCTACCTTTGCCATGTTTCAGAAACAACTCTGGCGCATCGGGCTTCCCATACAATCGGTAGATTGTCGC
ACCTGATTGCCCGACATTATCGCGAGCCCATTTATACCCATATAAATCAGCATCCATGTTGGAATTTAAT
CGCGGCCTTGAGCAAGACGTTTCCCGTTGAATATGGCTCATAACAGAACTTATTATTTCCTTCCTCTTTT
CTACAGTATTTAAAGATACCCCAAGAAGCTAATTATAACAAGACGAACTCCAATTCACTGTTCCTTGCAT
TCTAAAACCTTAAATACCAGAAAACAGCTTTTTCAAAGTTGTTTTCAAAGTTGGCGTATAACATAGTATC
GACGGAGCCGATTTTGAAACCGCGGTGATCACAGGCAGCAACGCTCTGTCATCGTTACAATCAACATGCT
ACCCTCCGCGAGATCATCCGTGTTTCAAACCCGGCAGCTTAGTTGCCGTTCTTCCGAATAGCATCGGTAA
CATGAGCAAAGTCTGCCGCCTTACAACGGCTCTCCCGCTGACGCCGTCCCGGACTGATGGGCTGCCTGTA
TCGAGTGGTGATTTTGTGCCGAGCTGCCGGTCGGGGAGCTGTTGGCTGGCTGGTGGCAGGATATATTGTG
GTGTAAACA
Features (pLannotate 1.2.2; 17 found; start..end, strand, type, name):
    669..1121    +  CDS            H2B3_ARATH: Experimental evidence at protein level: Swiss-Prot protein existence level 1. Core component of nucleosome. Nucleosomes wrap and compact DNA into chromatin, limiting DNA accessibility to the cellular machineries which require DNA as a template. Histones thereby play a central role in transcription regulation, DNA repair, DNA replication and chromosomal stability. DNA accessibility is regulated via a complex set of post-translational modifications of histones, also called histone code, and nucleosome remodeling. From Arabidopsis thaliana (Mouse-ear cress).
   1389..2105    +  CDS            mVenus: mVenus is a basic (constitutively fluorescent) yellow fluorescent protein published in 2006, derived from Aequorea victoria. It is reported to be a rapidly-maturing monomer with moderate acid sensitivity.
   2120..2368    +  terminator     HSP terminator: efficient transcription terminator from the Arabidopsis thaliana heat shock protein 18.2 gene (Nagaya et al., 2010)
   2737..3261    -  CDS            MSR4 (fragment): MSRA4_ARATH - Also known as PMSR, PMSR4. Experimental evidence at protein level: Swiss-Prot protein existence level 1. Catalyzes the reduction of methionine sulfoxide (MetSO) to methionine in proteins. Plays a protective role against oxidative stress by restoring activity to proteins that have been inactivated by methionine oxidation. Prevents the methionine sulfoxidation of the heat shock protein HSP21 and its subsequent inactivation. MSRA family specifically reduces the MetSO S-enantiomer. From Arabidopsis thaliana (Mouse-ear cress).
   3803..4519    +  CDS            OLEO2_BRANA: Experimental evidence at protein level: Swiss-Prot protein existence level 1. May have a structural role to stabilize the lipid body during desiccation of the seed by preventing coalescence of the oil. Probably interacts with both lipid and phospholipid moieties of lipid bodies. May also provide recognition signals for specific lipase anchorage in lipolysis during seedling growth. From Brassica napus (Rape).
   4520..5227    +  CDS            mCherry: mCherry is a basic (constitutively fluorescent) red fluorescent protein published in 2004, derived from Discosoma sp.. It is reported to be a very rapidly-maturing monomer with low acid sensitivity.
   5254..5472    +  terminator     NOS terminator (fragment): nopaline synthase terminator and poly(A) signal
   5504..5528    +  misc_feature   RB T-DNA repeat: right border repeat from nopaline C58 T-DNA
   5868..6269    +  CDS            Y4CG_SINFN (fragment): Protein inferred from homology: Swiss-Prot protein existence level 3. From Sinorhizobium fredii (strain NBRC 101917 / NGR234).
   6829..7458    +  CDS            pVS1 StaA: stability protein from the Pseudomonas plasmid pVS1 (Heeb et al., 2000)
   7887..8960    +  CDS            pVS1 RepA: replication protein from the Pseudomonas plasmid pVS1 (Heeb et al., 2000)
   9026..9220    +  rep_origin     pVS1 oriV: origin of replication for the Pseudomonas plasmid pVS1 (Heeb et al., 2000)
   9423..9462    +  CDS            rop (fragment): Rop protein, which maintains plasmids at low copy number; rop
   9564..9704    +  misc_feature   bom: basis of mobility region from pBR322
   9890..10478   -  rep_origin     ori: high-copy-number ColE1/pMB1/pBR322/pUC origin of replication
  10566..11381   -  CDS            KanR: aminoglycoside phosphotransferase; aph(3')-Ia; confers resistance to kanamycin in bacteria or G418 (Geneticin®) in eukaryotes
  11814..11838   +  misc_feature   LB T-DNA repeat: left border repeat from nopaline C58 T-DNA
