[The description below was written by a language model from this plasmid's Addgene catalogue record and pLannotate feature annotations shown in this document.]
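Description:
pKD003 is a pCAMBIA-based binary plant expression vector from the GreenGate 2.0 toolkit, catalogued as an empty backbone because it carries a premade marker unit rather than a user insert. It is intended for "braiding", the toolkit's procedure for stacking further transcriptional units alongside those already present. The backbone combines a high-copy ColE1/pMB1-type origin with the pBR322 bom region for propagation in E. coli. The pVS1 oriV, with its RepA replication and StaA stability proteins, maintains the plasmid in Agrobacterium. Bacterial selection is by kanamycin through an aph(3')-Ia gene located outside the T-DNA. Nopaline-type left and right border repeats define the segment transferred into the plant genome.

Within the T-DNA, the first unit is described in the catalogue as pUBQ10:H2B:mVenus:tHSP18.2M. An Arabidopsis histone H2B coding sequence is followed by the monomeric yellow fluorescent protein mVenus and terminated by the Arabidopsis HSP18.2 terminator. The UBQ10 promoter is named in the purpose field but was not annotated in the feature table. Although the record calls this a "nuclei membrane marker", an H2B fusion is incorporated into chromatin and so labels nuclei.

The second unit is the FastRed seed selection cassette, an oleosin coding sequence (matched to a Brassica napus oleosin) directly followed by mCherry, with a NOS terminator. This makes transgenic seeds red fluorescent, so transformants can be picked visually without antibiotic or herbicide selection. Its promoter is not annotated. An Arabidopsis MSR4 fragment detected upstream on the opposite strand may simply be genomic sequence carried along with that region. The plasmid serves as a ready-made nuclear reporter platform for assembling multi-gene plant constructs.
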