Addgene plasmid #207940: pKD003
Purpose: (Empty Backbone) Premade nuclei membrane marker, pUBQ10:H2B:mVenus:tHSP18.2M:FastRed, for braiding
Depositing lab: Alexis Maizel. Depositing organization: Universitaet Heidelberg. Publication: GreenGate 2.0: Backwards compatible addons for assembly of complex transcriptional units and their stacking with GreenGate. Piepers M, Erbstein K, Reyes-Hernandez J, Song C, Tessi T, Petrasiunaite V, Faerber N, Distel K, Maizel A. PLoS One. 2023 Sep 8;18(9):e0290097. doi: 10.1371/journal.pone.0290097. eCollection 2023. PubMed 37682951.
Backbone
  Vector backbone: pCAMBIA
  Vector type: Plant Expression
Growth in bacteria
  Bacterial resistance: Kanamycin, 50 μg/mL
  Growth temperature: 37°C
  Growth strain: DH5alpha
  Copy number: High Copy
Gene/Insert
  Gene/Insert name: None
Terms and licenses: Academic/Nonprofit Terms; Industry Terms: Not Available to Industry
How to cite: pKD003 was a gift from Alexis Maizel (Addgene plasmid # 207940 ; http://n2t.net/addgene:207940 ; RRID:Addgene_207940)
